Addgene plasmid #248548: pLenti-gRNA20-1
Purpose: A CRISPR-based technology to study chromosome-specific aneuploidy by targeting human centromeres
Depositing lab: Teresa Davoli. Depositing organization: NYU Grossman School of Medicine. Publication: KaryoCreate: A CRISPR-based technology to study chromosome-specific aneuploidy by targeting human centromeres. Bosco N, Goldberg A, Zhao X, Mays JC, Cheng P, Johnson AF, Bianchi JJ, Toscani C, Di Tommaso E, Katsnelson L, Annuar D, Mei S, Faitelson RE, Pesselev IY, Mohamed KS, Mermerian A, Camacho-Hernandez EM, Gionco CA, Manikas J, Tseng YS, Sun Z, Fani S, Keegan S, Lippman SM, Fenyo D, Giunta S, Santaguida S, Davoli T. Cell. 2023 Apr 27;186(9):1985-2001.e19. doi: 10.1016/j.cell.2023.03.029. Epub 2023 Apr 18. PubMed 37075754.
Backbone
  Vector backbone: pLentiGuide-Puro-FE
  Vector type: Mammalian Expression, CRISPR
Growth in bacteria
  Bacterial resistance: Ampicillin, 100 μg/mL
  Growth temperature: 30°C
  Growth strain: NEB Stable
  Copy number: High Copy
Gene/Insert
  Gene/Insert name: gRNA20-1
  gRNA/shRNA sequence: AAACTGCTCCTTCAAAACGA
  Species: H. sapiens (human)
  Promoter: U6
  Cloning method: Gibson Cloning
Terms and licenses: Academic/Nonprofit Terms; Industry Terms: Not Available to Industry
How to cite: pLenti-gRNA20-1 was a gift from Teresa Davoli (Addgene plasmid # 248548 ; http://n2t.net/addgene:248548 ; RRID:Addgene_248548)
