[The description below was written by a language model from this plasmid's Addgene catalogue record and pLannotate feature annotations shown in this document.]
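Description:
pLenti-gRNA20-1 is a lentiviral single-guide RNA expression plasmid built on the pLentiGuide-Puro-FE backbone, deposited as part of the KaryoCreate system, a CRISPR-based approach for studying chromosome-specific aneuploidy by targeting human centromeres. The insert, gRNA20-1, is a 20-nucleotide spacer directed against a human sequence; the name suggests a chromosome 20 centromeric target, but the record does not state this explicitly. It was introduced by Gibson cloning downstream of the human U6 RNA polymerase III promoter and is followed by a Streptococcus pyogenes Cas9 guide scaffold, annotated only as a partial tracrRNA match, as would be expected if the "FE" backbone carries a modified scaffold. No Cas9 or dCas9 coding sequence is annotated, so the nuclease or targeting protein must be supplied from a separate construct.

The viral cassette has a third-generation, self-inactivating layout: an RSV promoter fused to a truncated HIV-1 5' LTR drives genomic RNA production in packaging cells, followed by the Ψ packaging signal with a gag fragment, the RRE for Rev-dependent nuclear export, cPPT/CTS, and a ΔU3 3' LTR that disables LTR promoter activity after integration. Downstream of the guide cassette, an EF-1α core promoter with its intron A drives puromycin N-acetyltransferase for selection of transduced mammalian cells, with a WPRE to enhance transcript expression. An SV40 poly(A) signal and SV40 origin lie outside the 3' LTR. In bacteria the plasmid replicates from a high-copy ColE1/pUC-type origin with ampicillin resistance, and it also carries an f1 origin plus residual lac and T3/T7 promoter elements from the cloning backbone. The 8,333-nt annotated sequence covers the full plasmid and agrees with the catalogue description.
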