Features (pLannotate 1.2.2; 29 found; start..end, strand, type, name):
    153..278     -  misc_feature   HIV-1 Ψ: packaging signal of human immunodeficiency virus type 1
    325..505     -  LTR            5' LTR (truncated): truncated 5' long terminal repeat (LTR) from HIV-1
    506..732     -  promoter       RSV promoter: Rous sarcoma virus enhancer/promoter
    760..778     -  promoter       T3 promoter: promoter for bacteriophage T3 RNA polymerase
    823..839     -  protein_bind   lac operator: The lac repressor binds to the lac operator to inhibit transcription in E. coli. This inhibition can be relieved by adding lactose or isopropyl-β-D-thiogalactopyranoside (IPTG). lac repressor encoded by lacI
    847..877     -  promoter       lac promoter: promoter for the E. coli lac operon
    892..913     -  protein_bind   CAP binding site: CAP binding activates transcription in the presence of cAMP. E. coli catabolite activator protein
    926..1018    -  CDS            lacI (fragment): lac repressor; lacI; The lac repressor binds to the lac operator to inhibit transcription in E. coli. This inhibition can be relieved by adding lactose or isopropyl-β-D-thiogalactopyranoside (IPTG).
   1201..1789    -  rep_origin     ori: high-copy-number ColE1/pMB1/pBR322/pUC origin of replication
   1960..2820    -  CDS            AmpR: β-lactamase; bla; confers resistance to ampicillin, carbenicillin, and related antibiotics
   2821..2925    -  promoter       AmpR promoter: bla
   2978..3406    -  rep_origin     f1 ori (sequence partly withheld): f1 bacteriophage origin of replication; arrow indicates direction of (+) strand synthesis
   3411..3566    -  CDS            lacZα (fragment): LacZα fragment of β-galactosidase; lacZ fragment
   3574..3592    +  promoter       T7 promoter: promoter for bacteriophage T7 RNA polymerase
   3613..3748    -  rep_origin     SV40 ori: SV40 origin of replication
   3788..3909    -  polyA_signal   SV40 poly(A) signal: SV40 polyadenylation signal
   3987..4220    -  LTR            3' LTR (ΔU3): self-inactivating 3' long terminal repeat (LTR) from HIV-1
   4222..4241    -  misc_feature   cPPT/CTS (fragment): central polypurine tract and central termination sequence of HIV-1
   4292..4880    -  misc_feature   WPRE: woodchuck hepatitis virus posttranscriptional regulatory element
   4896..5495    -  CDS            PuroR (fragment): puromycin N-acetyltransferase; pac from Streptomyces; confers resistance to puromycin
   5517..6455    -  intron         EF-1α intron A: intron upstream of the start codon of human EF-1α
   6456..6667    -  promoter       EF-1α core promoter: core promoter for human elongation factor EF-1α
   6693..6759    -  CDS            small t antigen (fragment): SV40 (simian virus 40) small t antigen
   6825..6942    -  misc_feature   cPPT/CTS: central polypurine tract and central termination sequence of HIV-1
   6998..7065    -  misc_RNA       tracrRNA (fragment): trans-activating CRISPR RNA for the Streptococcus pyogenes CRISPR/Cas9 system
   7113..7353    -  promoter       U6 promoter: RNA polymerase III promoter for human U6 snRNA
   7357..7383    -  CDS            Rev (fragment): human immunodeficiency virus 1 (HIV-1) Rev protein; rev; enhances nuclear export of unspliced and incompletely spliced viral mRNAs
   7760..7993    -  misc_feature   RRE: The Rev response element (RRE) of HIV-1 allows for Rev-dependent mRNA export from the nucleus to the cytoplasm.
   8139..169     -  CDS            HIV-1 gag (fragment) (across the origin): gag protein from human immunodeficiency virus 1; gag
>Addgene plasmid #248548 | pLenti-gRNA20-1 | addgene full sequence | sequence record 493031 | Addgene NGS Result
CCTTCTGATGTTTCTAACAGGCCAGGATTAACTGCGAATCGTTCTAGCTCCCTGCTTGCCCATACTATAT
GTTTTAATTTATATTTTTTCTTTCCCCCTGGCCTTAACCGAATTTTTTCCCATCGCGATCTAATTCTCCC
CCGCTTAATACTGACGCTCTCGCACCCATCTCTCTCCTTCTAGCCTCCGCTAGTCAAAATTTTTGGCGTA
CTCACCAGTCGCCGCCCCTCGCCTCTTGCCGTGCGCGCTTCAGCAAGCCGAGTCCTGCGTCGAGAGAGCT
CCTCTGGTTTCCCTTTCGCTTTCAAGTCCCTGTTCGGGCGCCACTGCTAGAGATTTTCCACACTGACTAA
AAGGGTCTGAGGGATCTCTAGTTACCAGAGTCACACAACAGACGGGCACACACTACTTGAAGCACTCAAG
GCAAGCTTTATTGAGGCTTAAGCAGTGGGTTCCCTAGTTAGCCAGAGAGCTCCCAGGCTCAGATCTGGTC
TAACCAGAGAGACCCGTTTATGTATCGAGCTAGGCACTTAAATACAATATCTCTGCAATGCGGCAATTCA
GTGGTTCGTCCAATCCATGTCAGACCCGTCTGTTGCCTTCCTAATAAGGCACGATCGTACCACCTTACTT
CCACCAATCGGCATGCACGGTGCTTTTTCTCTCCTTGTAAGGCATGTTGCTAACTCATCGTTACCATGTT
GCAAGACTACAAGAGTATTGCATAAGACTACATTAAGCTTGCAGCTCCAGCTTTTGTTCCCTTTAGTGAG
GGTTAATTGCGCGCTTGGCGTAATCATGGTCATAGCTGTTTCCTGTGTGAAATTGTTATCCGCTCACAAT
TCCACACAACATACGAGCCGGAAGCATAAAGTGTAAAGCCTGGGGTGCCTAATGAGTGAGCTAACTCACA
TTAATTGCGTTGCGCTCACTGCCCGCTTTCCAGTCGGGAAACCTGTCGTGCCAGCTGCATTAATGAATCG
GCCAACGCGCGGGGAGAGGCGGTTTGCGTATTGGGCGCTCTTCCGCTTCCTCGCTCACTGACTCGCTGCG
CTCGGTCGTTCGGCTGCGGCGAGCGGTATCAGCTCACTCAAAGGCGGTAATACGGTTATCCACAGAATCA
GGGGATAACGCAGGAAAGAACATGTGAGCAAAAGGCCAGCAAAAGGCCAGGAACCGTAAAAAGGCCGCGT
TGCTGGCGTTTTTCCATAGGCTCCGCCCCCCTGACGAGCATCACAAAAATCGACGCTCAAGTCAGAGGTG
GCGAAACCCGACAGGACTATAAAGATACCAGGCGTTTCCCCCTGGAAGCTCCCTCGTGCGCTCTCCTGTT
CCGACCCTGCCGCTTACCGGATACCTGTCCGCCTTTCTCCCTTCGGGAAGCGTGGCGCTTTCTCATAGCT
CACGCTGTAGGTATCTCAGTTCGGTGTAGGTCGTTCGCTCCAAGCTGGGCTGTGTGCACGAACCCCCCGT
TCAGCCCGACCGCTGCGCCTTATCCGGTAACTATCGTCTTGAGTCCAACCCGGTAAGACACGACTTATCG
CCACTGGCAGCAGCCACTGGTAACAGGATTAGCAGAGCGAGGTATGTAGGCGGTGCTACAGAGTTCTTGA
AGTGGTGGCCTAACTACGGCTACACTAGAAGAACAGTATTTGGTATCTGCGCTCTGCTGAAGCCAGTTAC
CTTCGGAAAAAGAGTTGGTAGCTCTTGATCCGGCAAACAAACCACCGCTGGTAGCGGTGGTTTTTTTGTT
TGCAAGCAGCAGATTACGCGCAGAAAAAAAGGATCTCAAGAAGATCCTTTGATCTTTTCTACGGGGTCTG
ACGCTCAGTGGAACGAAAACTCACGTTAAGGGATTTTGGTCATGAGATTATCAAAAAGGATCTTCACCTA
GATCCTTTTAAATTAAAAATGAAGTTTTAAATCAATCTAAAGTATATATGAGTAAACTTGGTCTGACAGT
TACCAATGCTTAATCAGTGAGGCACCTATCTCAGCGATCTGTCTATTTCGTTCATCCATAGTTGCCTGAC
TCCCCGTCGTGTAGATAACTACGATACGGGAGGGCTTACCATCTGGCCCCAGTGCTGCAATGATACCGCG
AGACCCACGCTCACCGGCTCCAGATTTATCAGCAATAAACCAGCCAGCCGGAAGGGCCGAGCGCAGAAGT
GGTCCTGCAACTTTATCCGCCTCCATCCAGTCTATTAATTGTTGCCGGGAAGCTAGAGTAAGTAGTTCGC
CAGTTAATAGTTTGCGCAACGTTGTTGCCATTGCTACAGGCATCGTGGTGTCACGCTCGTCGTTTGGTAT
GGCTTCATTCAGCTCCGGTTCCCAACGATCAAGGCGAGTTACATGATCCCCCATGTTGTGCAAAAAAGCG
GTTAGCTCCTTCGGTCCTCCGATCGTTGTCAGAAGTAAGTTGGCCGCAGTGTTATCACTCATGGTTATGG
CAGCACTGCATAATTCTCTTACTGTCATGCCATCCGTAAGATGCTTTTCTGTGACTGGTGAGTACTCAAC
CAAGTCATTCTGAGAATAGTGTATGCGGCGACCGAGTTGCTCTTGCCCGGCGTCAATACGGGATAATACC
GCGCCACATAGCAGAACTTTAAAAGTGCTCATCATTGGAAAACGTTCTTCGGGGCGAAAACTCTCAAGGA
TCTTACCGCTGTTGAGATCCAGTTCGATGTAACCCACTCGTGCACCCAACTGATCTTCAGCATCTTTTAC
TTTCACCAGCGTTTCTGGGTGAGCAAAAACAGGAAGGCAAAATGCCGCAAAAAAGGGAATAAGGGCGACA
CGGAAATGTTGAATACTCATACTCTTCCTTTTTCAATATTATTGAAGCATTTATCAGGGTTATTGTCTCA
TGAGCGGATACATATTTGAATGTATTTAGAAAAATAAACAAATAGGGGTTCCGCGCACATTTCCCCGAAA
AGTGCCACCTAAATTGTAAGCGTTAATATTTTGTTAAAATTCGCGTTAAATTTTTGTTAAATCAGCTCAT
TTTTTAACCAATAGGCCGAAATCGGCAAAATCCCTTATAAATCAAAAGAATAGACCGAGATAGGGT
[37 nt withheld, positions 3077-3113]
AAAGAACGTGGACTCCAACGTCAAAGG
[49 nt withheld, positions 3141-3189]
T
[91 nt withheld, positions 3191-3281]
G
[124 nt withheld, positions 3283-3406]
CCCATTCGCCATTCAGGCTGCGCAACTGTTGGGAAGGGCGATCGGTGCGGGCCTCTTCGCTATTACGCCA
GCTGGCGAAAGGGGGATGTGCTGCAAGGCGATTAAGTTGGGTAACGCCAGGGTTTTCCCAGTCACGACGT
TGTAAAACGACGGCCAGTGAGCGCGCGTAATACGACTCACTATAGGGCGAATTGGGTACGTCCCTAGGCC
TCCAAAAAAGCCTCCTCACTACTTCTGGAATAGCTCAGAGGCCGAGGCGGCCTCGGCCTCTGCATAAATA
AAAAAAATTAGTCAGCCATGGGGCGGAGAATGGGCGGAACTGGGCGGAGTTAGGGGCGGGATGGGCGGAG
TTAGGGGCGGGATAGCTAGAGCCAGACATGATAAGATACATTGATGAGTTTGGACAAACCACAACTAGAA
TGCAGTGAAAAAAATGCTTTATTTGTGAAATTTGTGATGCTATTGCTTTATTTGTAACCATTATAAGCTG
CAATAAACAAGTTCCTCTCACTCTCTGATATTCATTTCTTTGCAAGTTATAAATACTGAATAATAAGATG
ACATGAACTACTATACGTACTGCTAGAGATTTTCCACACTGACTAAAAGGGTCTGAGGGATCTCTAGTTA
CCAGAGTCACACAACAGACGGGCACACACTACTTGAAGCACTCAAGGCAAGCTTTATTGAGGCTTAAGCA
GTGGGTTCCCTAGTTAGCCAGAGAGCTCCCAGGCTCAGATCTGGTCTAACCAGAGAGACCCAGTACAAGC
AAAAAGCAGATCTTGTCTTCGTTGGGAGTGAATTAGCCCTTCCAGTCCCCCCTTTTCTTTTAAAAAGTGG
CTAAGATCTACAGCTGCCTTGTAAGTCATTGGTCTTAAAGTCGACGCGGGGAGGCGGCCCAAAGGGAGAT
CCGACTCGTCTGAGGGCGAAGGCGAAGACGCGGAAGAGGCCGCAGAGCCGGCAGCAGGCCGCGGGAAGGA
AGGTCCGCTGGATTGAGGGCCGAAGGGACGTAGCAGAAGGACGTCCCGCGCAGAATCCAGGTGGCAACAC
AGGCGAGCAGCCAAGGAAAGGACGATGATTTCCCCGACAACACCACGGAATTGTCAGTGCCCAACAGCCG
AGCCCCTGTCCAGCAGCGGGCAAGGCAGGCGGCGATGAGTTCCGCCGTGGCAATAGGGAGGGGGAAAGCG
AAAGTCCCGGAAAGGAGCTGACAGGTGGTGGCAATGCCCCAACCAGTGGGGGTTGCGTCAGCAAACACAG
TGCACACCACGCCACGTTGCCTGACAACGGGCCACAACTCCTCATAAAGAGACAGCAACCAGGATTTATA
CAAGGAGGAGAAAATGAAAGCCATACGGGAAGCAATAGCATGATACAAAGGCATTAAAGCAGCGTATCCA
CATAGCGTAAAAGGAGCAACATAGTTAAGAATACCAGTCAATCTTTCACAAATTTTGTAATCCAGAGGTT
GATTGTCGACTTAACGCGTTCAGGCACCGGGCTTGCGGGTCATGCACCAGGTGCGCGGTCCTTCGGGCAC
CTCGACGTCGGCGGTGACGGTGAAGCCGAGCCGCTCGTAGAAGGGGAGGTTGCGGGGCGCGGAGGTCTCC
AGGAAGGCGGGCACCCCGGCGCGCTCGGCCGCCTCCACTCCGGGGAGCACGACGGCGCTGCCCAGACCCT
TGCCCTGGTGGTCGGGCGAGACTCCGACGGTGGCCAGGAACCACGCGGGCTCCTTGGGCCGGTGCGGCGC
CAGGAGGCCTTCCATCTGTTGCTGCGCGGCCAGCCGGGAACCGCTCAACTCGGCCATGCGCGGGCCGATC
TCGGCGAACACCGCCCCCGCTTCGACGCTCTCCGGCGTGGTCCAGACCGCCACGGCGGCGCCGTCGTCCG
CGACCCACACCTTGCCGATGTCGAGCCCGACGCGCGTGAGGAAGAGTTCTTGCAGCTCGGTGACCCGCTC
GATGTGGCGGTCCGGATCGACGGTGTGGCGCGTGGCGGGGTAGTCGGCGAACGCGGCGGCGAGGGTGCGT
ACGGCCCTGGGGACGTCGTCGCGGGTGGCGAGGCGCACCGTGGGCTTGTACTCGGTCATGGTGGCCGTAC
GTCACGACACCTGAAATGGAAGAAAAAAACTTTGAACCACTGTCTGAGGCTTGAGAATGAACCAAGATCC
AAACTCAAAAAGGGCAAATTCCAAGGAGAATTACATCAAGTGCCAAGCTGGCCTAACTTCAGTCTCCACC
CACTCAGTGTGGGGAAACTCCATCGCATAAAACCCCTCCCCCCAACCTAAAGACGACGTACTCCAAAAGC
TCGAGAACTAATCGAGGTGCCTGGACGGCGCCCGGTACTCCGTGGAGTCACATGAAGCGACGGCTGAGGA
CGGAAAGGCCCTTTTCCTTTGTGTGGGTGACTCACCCGCCCGCTCTCCCGAGCGCCGCGTCCTCCATTTT
GAGCTCCCTGCAGCAGGGCCGGGAAGCGGCCATCTTTCCGCTCACGCAACTGGTGCCGACCGGGCCAGCC
TTGCCGCCCAGGGCGGGGCGATACACGGCGGCGCGAGGCCAGGCACCAGAGCAGGCCGGCCAGCTTGAGA
CTACCCCCGTCCGATTCTCGGTGGCCGCGCTCGCAGGCCCCGCCTCGCCGAACATGTGCGCTGGGACGCA
CGGGCCCCGTCGCCGCCCGCGGCCCCAAAAACCGAAATACCAGTGTGCAGATCTTGGCCCGCATTTACAA
GACTATCTTGCCAGAAAAAAAGCGTCGCAGCAGGTCATCAAAAATTTTAAATGGCTAGAGACTTATCGAA
AGCAGCGAGACAGGCGCGAAGGTGCCACCAGATTCGCACGCGGCGGCCCCAGCGCCCAGGCCAGGCCTCA
ACTCAAGCACGAGGCGAAGGGGCTCCTTAAGCGCAAGGCCTCGAACTCTCCCACCCACTTCCAACCCGAA
GCTCGGGATCAAGAATCACGTACTGCAGCCAGGTGGAAGTAATTCAAGGCACGCAAGGGCCATAACCCGT
AAAGAGGCCAGGCCCGCGGGAACCACACACGGCACTTACCTGTGTTCTGGCGGCAAACCCGTTGCGAAAA
AGAACGTTCACGGCGACTACTGCACTTATATACGGTTCTCCCCCACCCTCGGGAAAAAGGCGGAGCCAGT
ACACGACATCACTTTCCCAGTTTACCCCGCGCCACCTTCTCTAGGCACCGGATCAATTGCCGACCCCTCC
CCCCAACTTCTCGGGGACTGTGGGCGATGTGCGCTCTGCCCACTGACGGGCACCGGAGCCAATTCCCACT
CCTTTCAAGACCTAGAAGGTCCATTAGCTGCAAAGATTCCTCTCTGTTTAAAACTTTATCCATCTTTGCA
CCCGGGCCCCCTCGAGCCGGCGCCAAAGTGGATCTCTGCTGTCCCTGTAATAAACCCGAAAATTTTGAAT
TTTTGTAATTTGTTTTTGTAATTCTTTAGTTTGTATGTCTGTTGCTATTATGTCTACTATTCTTTCCCCT
GCACTGTACCCCCCAATCCCCCCTTTTCTTTTAAAATTGTGGATGAATACTGCCATTTGTCTCAAGATCT
AGTTACGCCAAGCTTAAAAAAGCACCGACTCGGTGCCACTTTTTCAAGTTGATAACGGACTAGCCTTATT
TAAACTTGCTATGCTGTTTCCAGCATAGCTCTTAAACTCGTTTTGAAGGAGCAGTTTCGGTGTTTCGTCC
TTTCCACAAGATATATAAAGCCAAGAAATCGAAATACTTTCAAGTTACGGTAAGCATATGATAGTCCATT
TTAAAACATAATTTTAAAACTGCAAACTACCCAAGAAATTATTACTTTCTACGTCACGTATTTTGTACTA
ATATCTTTGTGTTTACAGTCAAATTAATTCTAATTATCTCTCTAACAGCCTTGTATCGTATATGCAAATA
TGAAGGAATCATGGGAAATAGGCCCTCTCTGGGTCCCCTCGGGGTTGGGAGGTGGGTCTGAAACGATAAT
GGTGAATATCCCTGCCTAACTCTATTCACTATAGAAAGTACAGCAAAAACTATTCTTAAACCTACCAAGC
CTCCTACTATCATTATGAATAATTTTATATACCACAGCCAATTTGTTATGTTAAACCAATTCCACAAACT
TGCCCATTTATCTAATTCCAATAATTCTTGTTCATTCTTTTCTTGCTGGTTTTGCGATTCTTCAATTAAG
GAGTGTATTAAGCTTGTGTAATTGTTAATTTCTCTGTCCCACTCCATCCAGGTCGTGTGATTCCAAATCT
GTTCCAGAGATTTATTACTCCAACTAGCATTCCAAGGCACAGCAGTGGTGCAAATGAGTTTTCCAGAGCA
ACCCCAAATCCCCAGGAGCTGTTGATCCTTTAGGTATCTTTCCACAGCCAGGATTCTTGCCTGGAGCTGC
TTGATGCCCCAGACTGTGAGTTGCAACAGATGCTGTTGCGCCTCAATAGCCCTCAGCAAATTGTTCTGCT
GCTGCACTATACCAGACAATAATTGTCTGGCCTGTACCGTCAGCGTCATTGACGCTGCGCCCATAGTGCT
TCCTGCTGCTCCCAAGAACCCAAGGAACAAAGCTCCTATTCCCACTGCTCTTTTTTCTCTCTGCACCACT
CTTCTCTTTGCCTTGGTGGGTGCTACTCCTAATGGTTCAATTTTTACTACTTTATATTTATATAATTCAC
TTCTCCAATTGTCCCTCATATCTCCTCCTCCAGGTCTGAAGATCAGCGGCCGCTTGCTGTGCGGTGGTCT
TACTTTTGTTTTGCTCTTCCTCTATCTTGTCTAAAGCTTCCTTGGTGTCTTTTATCTCTATCCTTTGATG
CACACAATAGAGGGTTGCTACTGTATTATATAATGATCTAAGTTCTTCTGATCCTGTCTGAAGGGATGGT
TGTAGCTGTCCCAGTATTTGTCTACAG
